>Addgene plasmid #90934 | UBE2C H5.2 gRNA | addgene full sequence | sequence record 183129 | Addgene NGS Result
CAGCCGAACGACCGAGCGCAGCGAGTCAGTGAGCGAGGAAGCGGAAGAGCGCCCAATACGCAAACCGCCT
CTCCCCGCGCGTTGGCCGATTCATTAATGCAGCTGGCACGACAGGTTTCCCGACTGGAAAGCGGGCAGTG
AGCGCAACGCAATTAATGTGAGTTAGCTCACTCATTAGGCACCCCAGGCTTTACACTTTATGCTTCCGGC
TCGTATGTTGTGTGGAATTGTGAGCGGATAACAATTTCACACAGGAAACAGCTATGACCATGATTACGCC
AAGCGCGCAATTAACCCTCACTAAAGGGAACAAAAGCTGGAGCTGCAAGCTTAATGTAGTCTTATGCAAT
ACTCTTGTAGTCTTGCAACATGGTAACGATGAGTTAGCAACATGCCTTACAAGGAGAGAAAAAGCACCGT
GCATGCCGATTGGTGGAAGTAAGGTGGTACGATCGTGCCTTATTAGGAAGGCAACAGACGGGTCTGACAT
GGATTGGACGAACCACTGAATTGCCGCATTGCAGAGATATTGTATTTAAGTGCCTAGCTCGATACATAAA
CGGGTCTCTCTGGTTAGACCAGATCTGAGCCTGGGAGCTCTCTGGCTAACTAGGGAACCCACTGCTTAAG
CCTCAATAAAGCTTGCCTTGAGTGCTTCAAGTAGTGTGTGCCCGTCTGTTGTGTGACTCTGGTAACTAGA
GATCCCTCAGACCCTTTTAGTCAGTGTGGAAAATCTCTAGCAGTGGCGCCCGAACAGGGACTTGAAAGCG
AAAGGGAAACCAGAGGAGCTCTCTCGACGCAGGACTCGGCTTGCTGAAGCGCGCACGGCAAGAGGCGAGG
GGCGGCGACTGGTGAGTACGCCAAAAATTTTGACTAGCGGAGGCTAGAAGGAGAGAGATGGGTGCGAGAG
CGTCAGTATTAAGCGGGGGAGAATTAGATCGCGATGGGAAAAAATTCGGTTAAGGCCAGGGGGAAAGAAA
AAATATAAATTAAAACATATAGTATGGGCAAGCAGGGAGCTAGAACGATTCGCAGTTAATCCTGGCCTGT
TAGAAACATCAGAAGGCTGTAGACAAATACTGGGACAGCTACAACCATCCCTTCAGACAGGATCAGAAGA
ACTTAGATCATTATATAATACAGTAGCAACCCTCTATTGTGTGCATCAAAGGATAGAGATAAAAGACACC
AAGGAAGCTTTAGACAAGATAGAGGAAGAGCAAAACAAAAGTAAGACCACCGCACAGCAAGCGGCCGCTG
ATCTTCAGACCTGGAGGAGGAGATATGAGGGACAATTGGAGAAGTGAATTATATAAATATAAAGTAGTAA
AAATTGAACCATTAGGAGTAGCACCCACCAAGGCAAAGAGAAGAGTGGTGCAGAGAGAAAAAAGAGCAGT
GGGAATAGGAGCTTTGTTCCTTGGGTTCTTGGGAGCAGCAGGAAGCACTATGGGCGCAGCGTCAATGACG
CTGACGGTACAGGCCAGACAATTATTGTCTGGTATAGTGCAGCAGCAGAACAATTTGCTGAGGGCTATTG
AGGCGCAACAGCATCTGTTGCAACTCACAGTCTGGGGCATCAAGCAGCTCCAGGCAAGAATCCTGGCTGT
GGAAAGATACCTAAAGGATCAACAGCTCCTGGGGATTTGGGGTTGCTCTGGAAAACTCATTTGCACCACT
GCTGTGCCTTGGAATGCTAGTTGGAGTAATAAATCTCTGGAACAGATTTGGAATCACACGACCTGGATGG
AGTGGGACAGAGAAATTAACAATTACACAAGCTTAATACACTCCTTAATTGAAGAATCGCAAAACCAGCA
AGAAAAGAATGAACAAGAATTATTGGAATTAGATAAATGGGCAAGTTTGTGGAATTGGTTTAACATAACA
AATTGGCTGTGGTATATAAAATTATTCATAATGATAGTAGGAGGCTTGGTAGGTTTAAGAATAGTTTTTG
CTGTACTTTCTATAGTGAATAGAGTTAGGCAGGGATATTCACCATTATCGTTTCAGACCCACCTCCCAAC
CCCGAGGGGACCCAGAGAGGGCCTATTTCCCATGATTCCTTCATATTTGCATATACGATACAAGGCTGTT
AGAGAGATAATTAGAATTAATTTGACTGTAAACACAAAGATATTAGTACAAAATACGTGACGTAGAAAGT
AATAATTTCTTGGGTAGTTTGCAGTTTTAAAATTATGTTTTAAAATGGACTATCATATGCTTACCGTAAC
TTGAAAGTATTTCGATTTCTTGGCTTTATATATCTTGTGGAAAGGACGAAACACCGTCCACGTTGGGGTG
ATAGCAGTTTAAGAGCTATGCTGGAAACAGCATAGCAAGTTTAAATAAGGCTAGTCCGTTATCAACTTGA
AAAAGTGGCACCGAGTCGGTGCTTTTTTTGAATTCTAGATCTTGAGACAAATGGCAGTATTCATCCACAA
TTTTAAAAGAAAAGGGGGGATTGGGGGGTACAGTGCAGGGGAAAGAATAGTAGACATAATAGCAACAGAC
ATACAAACTAAAGAATTACAAAAACAAATTACAAAAATTCAAAATTTTCGGGTTTATTACAGGGACAGCA
GAGATCCACTTTGGCGCCGGCTCGAGTGGCTCCGGTGCCCGTCAGTGGGCAGAGCGCACATCGCCCACAG
TCCCCGAGAAGTTGGGGGGAGGGGTCGGCAATTGAACCGGTGCCTAGAGAAGGTGGCGCGGGGTAAACTG
GGAAAGTGATGTCGTGTACTGGCTCCGCCTTTTTCCCGAGGGTGGGGGAGAACCGTATATAAGTGCAGTA
GTCGCCGTGAACGTTCTTTTTCGCAACGGGTTTGCCGCCAGAACACAGGTGTCGTGACGCGGGATCCGCC
ACCATGACCGAGTACAAGCCCACGGTGCGCCTCGCCACCCGCGACGACGTCCCCAGGGCCGTACGCACCC
TCGCCGCCGCGTTCGCCGACTACCCCGCCACGCGCCACACCGTCGATCCGGACCGCCACATCGAGCGGGT
CACCGAGCTGCAAGAACTCTTCCTCACGCGCGTCGGGCTCGACATCGGCAAGGTGTGGGTCGCGGACGAC
GGCGCCGCGGTGGCGGTCTGGACCACGCCGGAGAGCGTCGAAGCGGGGGCGGTGTTCGCCGAGATCGGCC
CGCGCATGGCCGAGTTGAGCGGTTCCCGGCTGGCCGCGCAGCAACAGATGGAAGGCCTCCTGGCGCCGCA
CCGGCCCAAGGAGCCCGCGTGGTTCCTGGCCACCGTCGGAGTCTCGCCCGACCACCAGGGCAAGGGTCTG
GGCAGCGCCGTCGTGCTCCCCGGAGTGGAGGCGGCCGAGCGCGCCGGGGTGCCCGCCTTCCTGGAGACCT
CCGCGCCCCGCAACCTCCCCTTCTACGAGCGGCTCGGCTTCACCGTCACCGCCGACGTCGAGGTGCCCGA
AGGACCGCGCACCTGGTGCATGACCCGCAAGCCCGGTGCCTGAACGCGTTAAGTCGACAATCAACCTCTG
GATTACAAAATTTGTGAAAGATTGACTGGTATTCTTAACTATGTTGCTCCTTTTACGCTATGTGGATACG
CTGCTTTAATGCCTTTGTATCATGCTATTGCTTCCCGTATGGCTTTCATTTTCTCCTCCTTGTATAAATC
CTGGTTGCTGTCTCTTTATGAGGAGTTGTGGCCCGTTGTCAGGCAACGTGGCGTGGTGTGCACTGTGTTT
GCTGACGCAACCCCCACTGGTTGGGGCATTGCCACCACCTGTCAGCTCCTTTCCGGGACTTTCGCTTTCC
CCCTCCCTATTGCCACGGCGGAACTCATCGCCGCCTGCCTTGCCCGCTGCTGGACAGGGGCTCGGCTGTT
GGGCACTGACAATTCCGTGGTGTTGTCGGGGAAATCATCGTCCTTTCCTTGGCTGCTCGCCTGTGTTGCC
ACCTGGATTCTGCGCGGGACGTCCTTCTGCTACGTCCCTTCGGCCCTCAATCCAGCGGACCTTCCTTCCC
GCGGCCTGCTGCCGGCTCTGCGGCCTCTTCCGCGTCTTCGCCTTCGCCCTCAGACGAGTCGGATCTCCCT
TTGGGCCGCCTCCCCGCGTCGACTTTAAGACCAATGACTTACAAGGCAGCTGTAGATCTTAGCCACTTTT
TAAAAGAAAAGGGGGGACTGGAAGGGCTAATTCACTCCCAACGAAGACAAGATCTGCTTTTTGCTTGTAC
TGGGTCTCTCTGGTTAGACCAGATCTGAGCCTGGGAGCTCTCTGGCTAACTAGGGAACCCACTGCTTAAG
CCTCAATAAAGCTTGCCTTGAGTGCTTCAAGTAGTGTGTGCCCGTCTGTTGTGTGACTCTGGTAACTAGA
GATCCCTCAGACCCTTTTAGTCAGTGTGGAAAATCTCTAGCAGTACGTATAGTAGTTCATGTCATCTTAT
TATTCAGTATTTATAACTTGCAAAGAAATGAATATCAGAGAGTGAGAGGAACTTGTTTATTGCAGCTTAT
AATGGTTACAAATAAAGCAATAGCATCACAAATTTCACAAATAAAGCATTTTTTTCACTGCATTCTAGTT
GTGGTTTGTCCAAACTCATCAATGTATCTTATCATGTCTGGCTCTAGCTATCCCGCCCCTAACTCCGCCC
ATCCCGCCCCTAACTCCGCCCAGTTCCGCCCATTCTCCGCCCCATGGCTGACTAATTTTTTTTATTTATG
CAGAGGCCGAGGCCGCCTCGGCCTCTGAGCTATTCCAGAAGTAGTGAGGAGGCTTTTTTGGAGGCCTAGG
GACGTACCCAATTCGCCCTATAGTGAGTCGTATTACGCGCGCTCACTGGCCGTCGTTTTACAACGTCGTG
ACTGGGAAAACCCTGGCGTTACCCAACTTAATCGCCTTGCAGCACATCCCCCTTTCGCCAGCTGGCGTAA
TAGCGAAGAGGCCCGCACCGATCGCCCTTCCCAACAGTTGCGCAGCCTGAATGGCGAATGGG
[124 nt withheld, positions 4963-5086]
C
[91 nt withheld, positions 5088-5178]
A
[49 nt withheld, positions 5180-5228]
CCTTTGACGTTGGAGTCCACGTTCTTT
[37 nt withheld, positions 5256-5292]
ACCCTATCTCGGTCTATTCTTTTGATTTATAAGGGATTTTGCCGATTTCGGCCTATTGGTTAAAAAATGA
GCTGATTTAACAAAAATTTAACGCGAATTTTAACAAAATATTAACGCTTACAATTTAGGTGGCACTTTTC
GGGGAAATGTGCGCGGAACCCCTATTTGTTTATTTTTCTAAATACATTCAAATATGTATCCGCTCATGAG
ACAATAACCCTGATAAATGCTTCAATAATATTGAAAAAGGAAGAGTATGAGTATTCAACATTTCCGTGTC
GCCCTTATTCCCTTTTTTGCGGCATTTTGCCTTCCTGTTTTTGCTCACCCAGAAACGCTGGTGAAAGTAA
AAGATGCTGAAGATCAGTTGGGTGCACGAGTGGGTTACATCGAACTGGATCTCAACAGCGGTAAGATCCT
TGAGAGTTTTCGCCCCGAAGAACGTTTTCCAATGATGAGCACTTTTAAAGTTCTGCTATGTGGCGCGGTA
TTATCCCGTATTGACGCCGGGCAAGAGCAACTCGGTCGCCGCATACACTATTCTCAGAATGACTTGGTTG
AGTACTCACCAGTCACAGAAAAGCATCTTACGGATGGCATGACAGTAAGAGAATTATGCAGTGCTGCCAT
AACCATGAGTGATAACACTGCGGCCAACTTACTTCTGACAACGATCGGAGGACCGAAGGAGCTAACCGCT
TTTTTGCACAACATGGGGGATCATGTAACTCGCCTTGATCGTTGGGAACCGGAGCTGAATGAAGCCATAC
CAAACGACGAGCGTGACACCACGATGCCTGTAGCAATGGCAACAACGTTGCGCAAACTATTAACTGGCGA
ACTACTTACTCTAGCTTCCCGGCAACAATTAATAGACTGGATGGAGGCGGATAAAGTTGCAGGACCACTT
CTGCGCTCGGCCCTTCCGGCTGGCTGGTTTATTGCTGATAAATCTGGAGCCGGTGAGCGTGGGTCTCGCG
GTATCATTGCAGCACTGGGGCCAGATGGTAAGCCCTCCCGTATCGTAGTTATCTACACGACGGGGAGTCA
GGCAACTATGGATGAACGAAATAGACAGATCGCTGAGATAGGTGCCTCACTGATTAAGCATTGGTAACTG
TCAGACCAAGTTTACTCATATATACTTTAGATTGATTTAAAACTTCATTTTTAATTTAAAAGGATCTAGG
TGAAGATCCTTTTTGATAATCTCATGACCAAAATCCCTTAACGTGAGTTTTCGTTCCACTGAGCGTCAGA
CCCCGTAGAAAAGATCAAAGGATCTTCTTGAGATCCTTTTTTTCTGCGCGTAATCTGCTGCTTGCAAACA
AAAAAACCACCGCTACCAGCGGTGGTTTGTTTGCCGGATCAAGAGCTACCAACTCTTTTTCCGAAGGTAA
CTGGCTTCAGCAGAGCGCAGATACCAAATACTGTTCTTCTAGTGTAGCCGTAGTTAGGCCACCACTTCAA
GAACTCTGTAGCACCGCCTACATACCTCGCTCTGCTAATCCTGTTACCAGTGGCTGCTGCCAGTGGCGAT
AAGTCGTGTCTTACCGGGTTGGACTCAAGACGATAGTTACCGGATAAGGCGCAGCGGTCGGGCTGAACGG
GGGGTTCGTGCACACAGCCCAGCTTGGAGCGAACGACCTACACCGAACTGAGATACCTACAGCGTGAGCT
ATGAGAAAGCGCCACGCTTCCCGAAGGGAGAAAGGCGGACAGGTATCCGGTAAGCGGCAGGGTCGGAACA
GGAGAGCGCACGAGGGAGCTTCCAGGGGGAAACGCCTGGTATCTTTATAGTCCTGTCGGGTTTCGCCACC
TCTGACTTGAGCGTCGATTTTTGTGATGCTCGTCAGGGGGGCGGAGCCTATGGAAAAACGCCAGCAACGC
GGCCTTTTTACGGTTCCTGGCCTTTTGCTGGCCTTTTGCTCACATGTTCTTTCCTGCGTTATCCCCTGAT
TCTGTGGATAACCGTATTACCGCCTTTGAGTGAGCTGATACCGCTCGCCG
Features (pLannotate 1.2.2; 28 found; start..end, strand, type, name):
      5..47      +  rep_origin     RSF ori (fragment): Plasmids containing the RSF 1030 origin of replication can be propagated in E. coli cells that contain additional plasmids with compatible origins.
     49..141     +  CDS            lacI (fragment): lac repressor; lacI; The lac repressor binds to the lac operator to inhibit transcription in E. coli. This inhibition can be relieved by adding lactose or isopropyl-β-D-thiogalactopyranoside (IPTG).
    154..175     +  protein_bind   CAP binding site: CAP binding activates transcription in the presence of cAMP. E. coli catabolite activator protein
    190..220     +  promoter       lac promoter: promoter for the E. coli lac operon
    228..244     +  protein_bind   lac operator: The lac repressor binds to the lac operator to inhibit transcription in E. coli. This inhibition can be relieved by adding lactose or isopropyl-β-D-thiogalactopyranoside (IPTG). lac repressor encoded by lacI
    289..307     +  promoter       T3 promoter: promoter for bacteriophage T3 RNA polymerase
    335..561     +  promoter       RSV promoter: Rous sarcoma virus enhancer/promoter
    562..742     +  LTR            5' LTR (truncated): truncated 5' long terminal repeat (LTR) from HIV-1
    789..914     +  misc_feature   HIV-1 Ψ: packaging signal of human immunodeficiency virus type 1
    898..1261    +  CDS            HIV-1 gag (fragment): gag protein from human immunodeficiency virus 1; gag
   1407..1640    +  misc_feature   RRE: The Rev response element (RRE) of HIV-1 allows for Rev-dependent mRNA export from the nucleus to the cytoplasm.
   2017..2043    +  CDS            Rev (fragment): human immunodeficiency virus 1 (HIV-1) Rev protein; rev; enhances nuclear export of unspliced and incompletely spliced viral mRNAs
   2047..2287    +  promoter       U6 promoter: RNA polymerase III promoter for human U6 snRNA
   2335..2402    +  misc_RNA       tracrRNA (fragment): trans-activating CRISPR RNA for the Streptococcus pyogenes CRISPR/Cas9 system
   2451..2568    +  misc_feature   cPPT/CTS: central polypurine tract and central termination sequence of HIV-1
   2637..2848    +  promoter       EF-1α core promoter: core promoter for human elongation factor EF-1α
   2874..3473    +  CDS            PuroR (fragment): puromycin N-acetyltransferase; pac from Streptomyces; confers resistance to puromycin
   3489..4077    +  misc_feature   WPRE: woodchuck hepatitis virus posttranscriptional regulatory element
   4128..4147    +  misc_feature   cPPT/CTS (fragment): central polypurine tract and central termination sequence of HIV-1
   4149..4382    +  LTR            3' LTR (ΔU3): self-inactivating 3' long terminal repeat (LTR) from HIV-1
   4460..4581    +  polyA_signal   SV40 poly(A) signal: SV40 polyadenylation signal
   4621..4756    +  rep_origin     SV40 ori: SV40 origin of replication
   4777..4795    -  promoter       T7 promoter: promoter for bacteriophage T7 RNA polymerase
   4803..4958    +  CDS            lacZα (fragment): LacZα fragment of β-galactosidase; lacZ fragment
   4963..5391    +  rep_origin     f1 ori (sequence partly withheld): f1 bacteriophage origin of replication; arrow indicates direction of (+) strand synthesis
   5444..5548    +  promoter       AmpR promoter: bla
   5549..6409    +  CDS            AmpR: β-lactamase; bla; confers resistance to ampicillin, carbenicillin, and related antibiotics
   6580..7168    +  rep_origin     ori: high-copy-number ColE1/pMB1/pBR322/pUC origin of replication
