[The description below was written by a language model from this plasmid's Addgene catalogue record and pLannotate feature annotations shown in this document.]
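Description:
UBE2C H5.2 gRNA is a third-generation lentiviral CRISPR guide plasmid built on the pLenti-sgRNA backbone and designed to target the human UBE2C gene. It is propagated in E. coli through a high-copy ColE1/pUC-type origin with ampicillin selection (AmpR under its own bla promoter). An f1 origin and leftover lac, T3 and T7 cloning-vector elements are also annotated. The guide oligonucleotide was inserted between two BsmBI sites that were destroyed in cloning. The depositor notes that the listed guide sequence includes the 5′ BsmBI overhang as well as the spacer itself. The sequenced record is 7,302 nt, shorter than the 9,151 bp listed for the empty backbone. The record does not explain this difference.

The transfer cassette has an RSV promoter fused to a truncated HIV-1 5′ LTR, which makes genomic RNA production Tat-independent. This is followed by the Ψ packaging signal with a gag fragment, the RRE for Rev-dependent nuclear export, a cPPT/CTS, and a self-inactivating ΔU3 3′ LTR. Within this frame, a human U6 RNA polymerase III promoter drives the UBE2C spacer joined to the S. pyogenes guide scaffold (annotated as a tracrRNA fragment). A separate EF-1α core promoter expresses puromycin N-acetyltransferase to select transduced cells, with a WPRE to enhance expression. An SV40 poly(A) signal and SV40 origin lie downstream of the 3′ LTR.

No Cas9 is annotated, so the nuclease must be supplied separately. The plasmid belongs to a series of guides used for a large-scale analysis of cell-cycle gene knockouts in human cells.
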