Addgene plasmid #90934: UBE2C H5.2 gRNA
Purpose: 3rd generation lentiviral gRNA plasmid targeting human UBE2C
Depositing lab: Iain Cheeseman. Depositing organization: Whitehead Institute for Biomedical Research. Publication: Large-Scale Analysis of CRISPR/Cas9 Cell-Cycle Knockouts Reveals the Diversity of p53-Dependent Responses to Cell-Cycle Defects. McKinley KL, Cheeseman IM. Dev Cell. 2017 Feb 27;40(4):405-420.e2. doi: 10.1016/j.devcel.2017.01.012. Epub 2017 Feb 16. PubMed 28216383.
Backbone
  Vector backbone: pLenti-sgRNA
  Backbone manufacturer: Eric Lander & David Sabatini labs (Addgene plasmid #71409)
  Backbone size w/o insert (bp): 9151
  Vector type: Lentiviral, CRISPR
  Selectable markers: Puromycin
Growth in bacteria
  Bacterial resistance: Ampicillin, 100 μg/mL
  Growth temperature: 37°C
  Growth strain: NEB Stable
  Copy number: Unknown
Gene/Insert
  Gene/Insert name: UBE2C (Guide Designation H5.2) (alt name: pKMKO series)
  gRNA/shRNA sequence: CACCgTCCACGTTGGGGTGATAGCA
  Species: H. sapiens (human)
  Promoter: U6
  Cloning method: Restriction Enzyme; 5′ cloning site BsmBI (destroyed during cloning); 3′ cloning site BsmBI (destroyed during cloning)
  Sequencing primers: 5′ hU6-F (5'-GAGGGCCTATTTCCCATGATT-3'); 3′ EF1a-R (5'-CACGGCGACTACTGCACTTA-3')
Terms and licenses: Academic/Nonprofit Terms; Industry Terms: Not Available to Industry
Depositor comments: Please note that gRNA target sequence listed is not strictly the 20nt spacer sequence, but also contains the 5' BsmBI overhang. For more information about knockout human cell lines generated using this plasmid, please see http://cellcycleknockouts.wi.mit.edu/ .
How to cite: UBE2C H5.2 gRNA was a gift from Iain Cheeseman (Addgene plasmid # 90934 ; http://n2t.net/addgene:90934 ; RRID:Addgene_90934)
